>Addgene plasmid #33175 | pDMG6c | depositor partial sequence | sequence record 39262 | fkh-8 3'UTR - LTA site: tacGaTa
ATTGTTAATCTAAAGGTTCAAAAACTCACATATTTTTCACACAGTGTCCAAATTTCATTTGTACGATAAT
ACATTGTTAGTTAGTTTTCATTTTCATATTCATTTTTCGTAAACATTCAA
