>Addgene plasmid #33175 | pDMG6c | addgene partial sequence | sequence record 41328 | Rluc-F 5'-ccaggattcttttccaatgc-3'
GAATTTGTCAAAGTAAAAGGTCTTCATTTTTCGCAAGAAGATGCACCTGCATGAAATGGGAAAATATATC
AAATCGTTCGTTGAGCGAGTTCTCAAAAATGAACAATAATTCTAGGAGCTCTATACCGGTCTCGATATCA
CTACTAGTGTTCTAGAATTGTTAATCTAAAGGTTCAAAAACTCACATATTTTTCACACAGTGTCCAAATT
TCATTTGTACGATAATACATTGTTAGTTAGTTTTCATTTTCATATTCATTTTTCGTAAACATTCAACGGC
CGCTTCGAGCAGACATGATAAGATACATTGATGAGTTTGGACAAACCACAACTAGAATGCAGTGAAAAAA
ATGCTTTATTTGTGAAATTTGTGATGCTATTGCTTTATTTGTAACCATTATAAGCTGCAATAAACAAGTT
AACAACAACAATTGCATTCATTTTATGTTTCAGGTTCAGGGGGAGGTGTGGGAGGTTTTTTAAAGCAAGT
AAAACCTCTACAAATGTGGTAAAATCGATAAGGATCCAGGTGGCACTTTTCGGGGAAATGTGCGCGGAAC
CCCTATTTGTTTATTTTTCTAAATACATTCAAATATGTATCCGCTCATGAGACAATAACCCTGATAAATG
CTTCAATAATATTGAAAAAGGAAGAGTATGAGTATTCAACATTTCCGTGTCGCCCTTATTCCCTTTTTTG
CGGCATTTTGCCTTCCTGTTTTTGCTCACCCAGAAACGCTGGTGAAAGTAAAAGATGCTGAAGATCAGTT
GGGTGCACGAGTGGGTTACATCGAACTGGATCTCAACAGCGGTAAGATCCTTGAGAGTTTTCGCCCCGAA
GAACGTTTTCCAATGATGAGCACTTTTAAAGTTCTGCTATGTGGCGCGGTATTATCCCGTATTGACGCCG
GGCAAGAGCACCTCGGTCGCCGCATACACTATTCTCAGAATGACCTGGTTGAGTACTCAC
