[The description below was written by a language model from this plasmid's Addgene catalogue record.]
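Description:
pDMG6c is a mammalian luciferase reporter plasmid built on the pIS1 backbone (about 4.1 kb without the insert), designed to measure microRNA-mediated repression through a 3′ untranslated region. It is maintained in E. coli as a high-copy plasmid under ampicillin selection. The record lists no feature table, so the promoter driving the reporter, the polyadenylation signal and the bacterial origin are not stated. The Rluc-directed sequencing primer suggests that the backbone-encoded luciferase is Renilla luciferase.

The insert is the 3′ UTR of the C. elegans forkhead gene fkh-8, cloned between XbaI and EagI sites (both retained) immediately downstream of the luciferase open reading frame. The reporter transcript therefore carries the nematode UTR as its regulatory tail, and the "N-terminal luciferase tag" in the record reflects this upstream placement rather than a protein fusion. The UTR carries a mutation annotated as an "LTA site", in which nucleotides of a microRNA target site have been substituted. The record does not explain the abbreviation, nor whether the change is meant to abolish pairing or to retarget the site to a different microRNA.

The associated study examined why lsy-6 and certain other microRNAs repress their targets weakly, linking this to weak seed-pairing stability and high target-site abundance. In that context, the plasmid most likely serves as one of a series of site-variant reporters. These would be transfected into cultured mammalian cells together with a microRNA, and luciferase output compared with that from matched UTR variants to quantify site-specific repression.
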