Addgene plasmid #33175: pDMG6c
Depositing lab: David Bartel. Depositing organization: Whitehead Institute for Biomedical Research. Publication: Weak seed-pairing stability and high target-site abundance decrease the proficiency of lsy-6 and other microRNAs. Garcia DM, Baek D, Shin C, Bell GW, Grimson A, Bartel DP. Nat Struct Mol Biol. 2011 Sep 11;18(10):1139-46. doi: 10.1038/nsmb.2115. PubMed 21909094.
Backbone
  Vector backbone: pIS1
  Backbone manufacturer: Addgene (#12179)
  Backbone size w/o insert (bp): 4085
  Vector type: Mammalian Expression, Luciferase
Growth in bacteria
  Bacterial resistance: Ampicillin, 100 μg/mL
  Growth temperature: 37°C
  Growth strain: DH5alpha
  Copy number: High Copy
Gene/Insert
  Gene/Insert name: fkh-8 3' UTR
  Species: C. elegans (nematode)
  Mutation: LTA site: tacGaTa
  GenBank ID: NM_062834.2
  Entrez Gene: fkh-8 (a.k.a. CELE_F40H3.4)
  Tag / fusion protein: Luciferase (N terminal on backbone)
  Cloning method: Restriction Enzyme; 5′ cloning site XbaI (not destroyed); 3′ cloning site EagI (not destroyed)
  Sequencing primers: 5′ Rluc-F; 3′ EBV Reverse
Terms and licenses: Academic/Nonprofit Terms; Industry Terms: Not Available to Industry
How to cite: pDMG6c was a gift from David Bartel (Addgene plasmid # 33175 ; http://n2t.net/addgene:33175 ; RRID:Addgene_33175)
